LOCUS       Exported 2907 bp ds-DNA circular SYN 12-MAY-2021
DEFINITION  Negative feedback plasmid from oscillator without luxR.
ACCESSION   .
VERSION     .
KEYWORDS    pTD103aiiA(Cm) -R
SOURCE      synthetic DNA construct
  ORGANISM  synthetic DNA construct
REFERENCE   1 (bases 1 to 2907)
  AUTHORS   Prindle A, Samayoa P, Razinkov I, Danino T, Tsimring LS, Hasty J
  TITLE     A sensing array of radically coupled genetic 'biopixels'.
  JOURNAL   Nature. 2011 Dec 18;481(7379):39-44. doi: 10.1038/nature10722.
  PUBMED    22178928
REFERENCE   2 (bases 1 to 2907)
  AUTHORS   .
  TITLE     Direct Submission
  JOURNAL   Exported May 12, 2021 from SnapGene Server 1.1.58
            http://www.snapgene.com
FEATURES             Location/Qualifiers
     source          1..2907
                     /organism="synthetic DNA construct"
                     /mol_type="other DNA"
     RBS             197..208
                     /note="strong bacterial ribosome binding site (Elowitz and
                     Leibler, 2000)"
     terminator      1018..1104
                     /gene="Escherichia coli rrnB"
                     /label=rrnB T1 terminator
                     /note="transcription terminator T1 from the E. coli rrnB
                     gene"
     primer_bind     complement(1139..1156)
                     /label=L4440
                     /note="L4440 vector, forward primer"
     rep_origin      complement(1273..1818)
                     /direction=LEFT
                     /label=p15A ori
                     /note="Plasmids containing the medium-copy-number p15A
                     origin of replication can be propagated in E. coli cells
                     that contain a second plasmid with the ColE1 origin. "
     primer_bind     complement(1353..1372)
                     /label=pBR322ori-F
                     /note="pBR322 origin, forward primer"
     terminator      1932..2026
                     /label=lambda t0 terminator
                     /note="transcription terminator from phage lambda"
     CDS             complement(2047..2706)
                     /codon_start=1
                     /gene="cat"
                     /product="chloramphenicol acetyltransferase"
                     /label=CmR
                     /note="confers resistance to chloramphenicol"
                     /translation="MEKKITGYTTVDISQWHRKEHFEAFQSVAQCTYNQTVQLDITAFL
                     KTVKKNKHKFYPAFIHILARLMNAHPEFRMAMKDGELVIWDSVHPCYTVFHEQTETFSS
                     LWSEYHDDFRQFLHIYSQDVACYGENLAYFPKGFIENMFFVSANPWVSFTSFDLNVANM
                     DNFFAPVFTMGKYYTQGDKVLMPLAIQVHHAVCDGFHVGRMLNELQQYCDEWQGGA"
     primer_bind     2621..2640
                     /label=CAT-R
                     /note="Chloramphenicol resistance gene, reverse primer"
     promoter        complement(2707..2809)
                     /label=cat promoter
                     /note="promoter of the E. coli cat gene encoding
                     chloramphenicol acetyltransferase"
     primer_bind     2875..2893
                     /label=pBRforEco
                     /note="pBR322 vectors, upsteam of EcoRI site, forward
                     primer"
ORIGIN
        1 ctcgagacct attgtttgtc gcaagttttg cgtgttatat atcattaaaa cggtaatgga
       61 ttgacatttg attctaataa attggatttt tgtcacacta ttgtatcgct gggaatacaa
      121 ttacttaaca taagcacctg taggatcgta caggtttacg caagaaaatg gtttgttata
      181 gtcgaatgaa ttcattaaag aggagaaagg taccatgaca gtaaagaaac tttatttcat
      241 cccagcaggt cgttgcatgt tggatcattc gtctgttaac agtgcgttaa caccggggaa
      301 actattaaac ttgccggtgt ggtgttatct tttggagacg gaagaaggtc ctattttagt
      361 agacacaggt atgccagaaa gtgcagttaa taatgaaggg ctttttaacg gtacatttgt
      421 tgaaggacag atcttaccga aaatgactga agaagataga atcgtgaata tattaaagcg
      481 tgtagggtat gagccggacg accttttata tattattagt tctcacttac attttgatca
      541 tgcaggagga aacggtgctt ttacaaatac accaattatt gtgcagcgaa cggaatatga
      601 ggcagcactt catagagaag aatatatgaa agaatgtata ttaccgcatt tgaactacaa
      661 aattattgaa ggggattatg aagtggtacc aggtgttcaa ttattgtata cgccaggtca
      721 ttctccaggc catcagtcgc tattcattga gacggagcaa tccggttcag ttttattaac
      781 gattgatgca tcgtacacga aagagaattt tgaagatgaa gtgccgttcg caggatttga
      841 tccagaatta gctttatctt caattaaacg tttaaaagaa gttgtgaaaa aagagaaacc
      901 aattattttc tttggtcatg atatagagca ggaaaagagt tgtagagtgt tcccggaata
      961 tatagcagcg aacgacgaaa attacgccct tgcagcgtaa acgcgtgcta gaggcatcaa
     1021 ataaaacgaa aggctcagtc gaaagactgg gcctttcgtt ttatctgttg tttgtcggtg
     1081 aacgctctcc tgagtaggac aaatccgccg ccctagacct agggatatat tccgcttcct
     1141 cgctcactga ctcgctacgc tcggtcgttc gactgcggcg agcggaaatg gcttacgaac
     1201 ggggcggaga tttcctggaa gatgccagga agatacttaa cagggaagtg agagggccgc
     1261 ggcaaagccg tttttccata ggctccgccc ccctgacaag catcacgaaa tctgacgctc
     1321 aaatcagtgg tggcgaaacc cgacaggact ataaagatac caggcgtttc cccctggcgg
     1381 ctccctcgtg cgctctcctg ttcctgcctt tcggtttacc ggtgtcattc cgctgttatg
     1441 gccgcgtttg tctcattcca cgcctgacac tcagttccgg gtaggcagtt cgctccaagc
     1501 tggactgtat gcacgaaccc cccgttcagt ccgaccgctg cgccttatcc ggtaactatc
     1561 gtcttgagtc caacccggaa agacatgcaa aagcaccact ggcagcagcc actggtaatt
     1621 gatttagagg agttagtctt gaagtcatgc gccggttaag gctaaactga aaggacaagt
     1681 tttggtgact gcgctcctcc aagccagtta cctcggttca aagagttggt agctcagaga
     1741 accttcgaaa aaccgccctg caaggcggtt ttttcgtttt cagagcaaga gattacgcgc
     1801 agaccaaaac gatctcaaga agatcatctt attaatcaga taaaatattt ctagatttca
     1861 gtgcaattta tctcttcaaa tgtagcacct gaagtcagcc ccatacgata taagttgtta
     1921 ctagtgcttg gattctcacc aataaaaaac gcccggcggc aaccgagcgt tctgaacaaa
     1981 tccagatgga gttctgaggt cattactgga tctatcaaca ggagtccaag cgagctcgat
     2041 atcaaattac gccccgccct gccactcatc gcagtactgt tgtaattcat taagcattct
     2101 gccgacatgg aagccatcac agacggcatg atgaacctga atcgccagcg gcatcagcac
     2161 cttgtcgcct tgcgtataat atttgcccat ggtgaaaacg ggggcgaaga agttgtccat
     2221 attggccacg tttaaatcaa aactggtgaa actcacccag ggattggctg agacgaaaaa
     2281 catattctca ataaaccctt tagggaaata ggccaggttt tcaccgtaac acgccacatc
     2341 ttgcgaatat atgtgtagaa actgccggaa atcgtcgtgg tattcactcc agagcgatga
     2401 aaacgtttca gtttgctcat ggaaaacggt gtaacaaggg tgaacactat cccatatcac
     2461 cagctcaccg tctttcattg ccatacggaa ttccggatga gcattcatca ggcgggcaag
     2521 aatgtgaata aaggccggat aaaacttgtg cttatttttc tttacggtct ttaaaaaggc
     2581 cgtaatatcc agctgaacgg tctggttata ggtacattga gcaactgact gaaatgcctc
     2641 aaaatgttct ttacgatgcc attgggatat atcaacggtg gtatatccag tgattttttt
     2701 ctccatttta gcttccttag ctcctgaaaa tctcgataac tcaaaaaata cgcccggtag
     2761 tgatcttatt tcattatggt gaaagttgga acctcttacg tgccgatcaa cgtctcattt
     2821 tcgccagata tcgacgtcta agaaaccatt attatcatga cattaaccta taaaaatagg
     2881 cgtatcacga ggccctttcg tcttcac
//
