[The description below was written by a language model from this plasmid's Addgene catalogue record and the feature table of its GenBank file.]
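Description:
pTD103aiiA(Cm) -R is a small (about 2.9 kb) circular bacterial expression plasmid built on the modular pZ vector framework and intended for synthetic-biology work in E. coli. It is selected with chloramphenicol through a cat (chloramphenicol acetyltransferase) gene driven by its own cat promoter. The annotated replication origin is p15A, which is usually regarded as medium copy and is compatible with ColE1-type plasmids in the same cell. The catalogue entry, however, lists the plasmid as high copy, a discrepancy the record does not resolve.

The payload is aiiA, which encodes an enzyme that degrades the acyl-homoserine lactone (AHL) quorum-sensing signal. It is placed under the pLux promoter and carries a C-terminal ssrA degradation tag that targets the protein for rapid proteolysis, so its level closely tracks promoter activity. The feature table does not annotate the promoter or the aiiA coding sequence. It does mark a strong synthetic ribosome binding site upstream of an unannotated stretch that ends at the rrnB T1 terminator, which is consistent with the position of the expression cassette. A lambda t0 terminator lies just beyond the end of the resistance gene.

This plasmid supplies the negative-feedback arm of a quorum-sensing genetic oscillator: AHL-dependent activation of pLux produces AiiA, which destroys the activating signal. The "-R" designation indicates that luxR, the AHL-responsive transcriptional activator needed for pLux induction, has been removed from this version. LuxR must therefore be supplied from another source for the circuit to operate. The plasmid comes from work on synchronised oscillator arrays used as sensing "biopixels".
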