Addgene plasmid #48888: pTD103aiiA(Cm) -R
Purpose: Negative feedback plasmid from oscillator without luxR
Depositing lab: Jeff Hasty. Depositing organization: University of California, San Diego (UCSD). Publication: A sensing array of radically coupled genetic 'biopixels'. Prindle A, Samayoa P, Razinkov I, Danino T, Tsimring LS, Hasty J. Nature. 2011 Dec 18;481(7379):39-44. doi: 10.1038/nature10722. PubMed 22178928.
Backbone
  Vector backbone: pZ vector
  Vector type: Bacterial Expression, Synthetic Biology
Growth in bacteria
  Bacterial resistance: Chloramphenicol, 25 μg/mL
  Growth temperature: 37°C
  Growth strain: DH5alpha
  Copy number: High Copy
Gene/Insert
  Gene/Insert name: aiiA
  Promoter: pLux
  Tag / fusion protein: ssrA tag (AANDENYALAA) (C terminal on insert)
  Cloning method: Unknown
  Sequencing primers: 5′ no info; 3′ no info
Terms and licenses: Academic/Nonprofit Terms; Industry Terms: Not Available to Industry
How to cite: pTD103aiiA(Cm) -R was a gift from Jeff Hasty (Addgene plasmid # 48888 ; http://n2t.net/addgene:48888 ; RRID:Addgene_48888)
