>Addgene plasmid #48888 | pTD103aiiA(Cm) -R | addgene partial sequence | sequence record 76904 | p15A-R 5'-TTTGAGCGTCAGATTTCGTG-3'
CGGCTTTGCCGCGGCCCTCTCACTTCCCTGTTAAGTATCTTCCTGGCATCTTCCAGGAAATCTCCGCCCC
GTTCGTAAGCCATTTCCGCTCGCCGCAGTCGAACGACCGAGCGTAGCGAGTCAGTGAGCGAGGAAGCGGA
ATATATCCCTAGGTCTAGGGCGGCGGATTTGTCCTACTCAGGAGAGCGTTCACCGACAAACAACAGATAA
AACGAAAGGCCCAGTCTTTCGACTGAGCCTTTCGTTTTATTTGATGCCTCTAGCACGCGTTTACGCTGCA
AGGGCGTAATTTTCGTCGTTCGCTGCTATATATTCCGGGAACACTCTACAACTCTTTTCCTGCTCTATAT
CATGACCAAAGAAAATAATTGGTTTCTCTTTTTTCACAACTTCTTTTAAACGTTTAATTGAAGATAAAGC
TAATTCTGGATCAAATCCTGCGAACGGCACTTCATCTTCAAAATTCTCTTTCGTGTACGATGCATCAATC
GTTAATAAAACTGAACCGGATTGCTCCGTCTCAATGAATAGCGACTGATGGCCTGGAGAATGACCTGGCG
TATACAATAATTGAACACCTGGTACCACTTCATAATCCCCTTCAATAATTTTGTAGTTCAAATGCGGTAA
TATACATTCTTTCATATATTCTTCTCTATGAAGTGCTGCCTCATATTCCGTTCGCTGCACAATAATTGGT
GTATTTGTAAAAGCACCGTTTCCTCCTGCATGATCAAAATGTAAGTGAGAACTAATAATATATAAAAGGT
CGTCCGGCTCATACCCTACACGCTTTAATATATTCACGATTCTATCTTCTTCAGTCA
