>Addgene plasmid #48888 | pTD103aiiA(Cm) -R | addgene partial sequence | sequence record 76930 | CAT-R 5'-GCAACTGACTGAAATGCCTC-3'
CGGTGGTATATCCAGTGATTTTTTTCTCCATTTTAGCTTCCTTAGCTCCTGAAAATCTCGATAACTCAAA
AAATACGCCCGGTAGTGATCTTATTTCATTATGGTGAAAGTTGGAACCTCTTACGTGCCGATCAACGTCT
CATTTTCGCCAGATATCGACGTCTAAGAAACCATTATTATCATGACATTAACCTATAAAAATAGGCGTAT
CACGAGGCCCTTTCGTCTTCACCTCGAGACCTATTGTTTGTCGCAAGTTTTGCGTGTTATATATCATTAA
AACGGTAATGGATTGACATTTGATTCTAATAAATTGGATTTTTGTCACACTATTGTATCGCTGGGAATAC
AATTACTTAACATAAGCACCTGTAGGATCGTACAGGTTTACGCAAGAAAATGGTTTGTTATAGTCGAATG
AATTCATTAAAGAGGAGAAAGGTACCATGACAGTAAAGAAACTTTATTTCATCCCAGCAGGTCGTTGCAT
GTTGGATCATTCGTCTGTTAACAGTGCGTTAACACCGGGGAAACTATTAAACTTGCCGGTGTGGTGTTAT
CTTTTGGAGACGGAAGAAGGTCCTATTTTAGTAGACACAGGTATGCCAGAAAGTGCAGTTAATAATGAAG
GGCTTTTTAACGGTACATTTGTTGAAGGACAGATCTTACCGAAAATGACTGAAGAAGATAGAATCGTGAA
TATATTAAAGCGTGTAGGGTATGAGCCGGACGACCTTTTATATATTATTAGTTCTCACTTACATTTTGAT
CATGCAGGAGGAAACGGTGCTTTTACAAA
